Addgene plasmid #179913: pX459-sg-mGreenLantern/EGFP
Purpose: All in one Cas9 plasmid with puromycin resistance and a single guide RNA targeting mGreenLantern and EGFP fluorescent proteins.
Depositing lab: Indeever Madireddy & Johan Sosa. Publication: Stably Integrating an Inducible CRISPR-Cas9 to Protect Against Viral Infections in Vitro. Madireddy I, Pierson Smela M. MicroPubl Biol. 2022 Jun 16;2022. doi: 10.17912/micropub.biology.000590. eCollection 2022. PubMed 35789697.
Backbone
  Vector backbone: pX459
  Backbone manufacturer: Dr. Feng Zhang Lab
  Vector type: Mammalian Expression, CRISPR
  Selectable markers: Puromycin
Growth in bacteria
  Bacterial resistance: Ampicillin, 100 μg/mL
  Growth temperature: 37°C
  Growth strain: DH5alpha
  Copy number: High Copy
Gene/Insert
  Gene/Insert name: mGreenLantern/EGFP sgRNA (alt name: monomeric green lantern/ enhanced green fluorescent protein)
  gRNA/shRNA sequence: GGGCACGGGCAGCTTGCCGG
  Species: Synthetic
  Insert size (bp): 20
  Promoter: U6
  Tag / fusion protein: 3XFLAG (N terminal on insert); 2A-Puro (C terminal on insert)
  Cloning method: Restriction Enzyme; 5′ cloning site BbsI (destroyed during cloning); 3′ cloning site BbsI (destroyed during cloning)
  Sequencing primers: 5′ GACTATCATATGCTTACCGT
Terms and licenses: Academic/Nonprofit Terms; Industry Terms: Not Available to Industry
Depositor comments: This plasmid was cloned with the one step BbsI restriction enzyme cloning method. Please note that gRNA sequences that do not start with a G, need a G added to the sequence before cloning for U6 promoter transcription.
How to cite: pX459-sg-mGreenLantern/EGFP was a gift from Indeever Madireddy & Johan Sosa (Addgene plasmid # 179913 ; http://n2t.net/addgene:179913 ; RRID:Addgene_179913)
