[The description below was written by a language model from this plasmid's Addgene catalogue record and pLannotate feature annotations shown in this document.]
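Description:
pX459-sg-mGreenLantern/EGFP is an all-in-one mammalian CRISPR expression plasmid built on the pX459 backbone. It carries both Streptococcus pyogenes Cas9 and a single guide RNA directed against a sequence shared by the green fluorescent proteins mGreenLantern and EGFP. It is propagated in E. coli as a high-copy plasmid through a ColE1/pUC-type origin with ampicillin selection (AmpR under its own bla promoter). The backbone also contains an f1 phage origin. In mammalian cells, puromycin is used to enrich for transfected cells.

The 20-nt synthetic spacer was inserted by one-step BbsI cloning, which destroyed both sites. It lies between the human U6 RNA polymerase III promoter and the SpCas9 gRNA scaffold. The automated annotation labels this 20-bp stretch as a reverse-strand fragment of an mVenus derivative. That is consistent with a guide matching GFP-family coding sequence, and it does not indicate a fluorescent protein gene in the plasmid. A second, partial scaffold fragment is annotated just downstream.

Cas9 expression is driven by a hybrid promoter made up of the CMV enhancer, the chicken β-actin promoter and a hybrid intron. The feature table splits the Cas9 coding sequence into contiguous N- and C-terminal portions, followed by a nucleoplasmin nuclear localization signal. According to the catalogue fields, Cas9 carries an N-terminal 3XFLAG tag and is linked through a 2A peptide to puromycin N-acetyltransferase, so both proteins come from one transcript, which ends at a bGH polyadenylation signal. A single AAV2 ITR is annotated after this cassette. The plasmid is suited to knocking out or disrupting mGreenLantern or EGFP reporters in mammalian cells, and the associated publication concerns stably integrated inducible CRISPR-Cas9 as protection against viral infection in vitro.
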