Features (pLannotate 1.2.2; 20 found; start..end, strand, type, name):
      1..241     +  promoter       U6 promoter: RNA polymerase III promoter for human U6 snRNA
    250..269     -  CDS            VN155(I152L) (fragment): improved N-terminal fragment of mVenus for use in bimolecular fluorescence complementation (BiFC) (Kodama and Hu, 2010)
    270..345     +  misc_RNA       gRNA scaffold: guide RNA scaffold for the Streptococcus pyogenes CRISPR/Cas9 system
    352..395     +  misc_RNA       gRNA scaffold (fragment): guide RNA scaffold for the Streptococcus pyogenes CRISPR/Cas9 system
    442..727     +  enhancer       CMV enhancer: human cytomegalovirus immediate early enhancer; contains an 18-bp deletion relative to the standard CMV enhancer
    729..1006    +  promoter       chicken β-actin promoter: No description available
   1007..1234    +  intron         hybrid intron: hybrid between chicken β-actin (CBA) and minute virus of mice (MMV) introns (Gray et al., 2011)
   1372..2973    +  CDS            Cas9(N): N-terminal portion of Streptococcus pyogenes Cas9 (Zetsche et al., 2015)
   2974..5472    +  CDS            Cas9(C): C-terminal portion of Streptococcus pyogenes Cas9 (Zetsche et al., 2015)
   5473..5520    +  CDS            nucleoplasmin NLS: bipartite nuclear localization signal from nucleoplasmin
   5590..6189    +  CDS            PuroR (fragment): puromycin N-acetyltransferase; pac from Streptomyces; confers resistance to puromycin
   6223..6334    +  polyA_signal   bGH poly(A) signal: bovine growth hormone polyadenylation signal
   6439..6579    +  repeat_region  AAV2 ITR: inverted terminal repeat of adeno-associated virus serotype 2 inverted
   6584..6635    -  misc_feature   bom (fragment): basis of mobility region from pBR322
   6654..7109    +  rep_origin     f1 ori (sequence partly withheld): f1 bacteriophage origin of replication; arrow indicates direction of (+) strand synthesis
   7110..7159    -  misc_feature   bom (fragment): basis of mobility region from pBR322
   7261..7296    -  CDS            rop (fragment): Rop protein, which maintains plasmids at low copy number; rop
   7391..7495    +  promoter       AmpR promoter: bla
   7496..8356    +  CDS            AmpR: β-lactamase; bla; confers resistance to ampicillin, carbenicillin, and related antibiotics
   8527..9115    +  rep_origin     ori: high-copy-number ColE1/pMB1/pBR322/pUC origin of replication
>Addgene plasmid #179913 | pX459-sg-mGreenLantern/EGFP | addgene full sequence | sequence record 358503 | Addgene NGS Result
GAGGGCCTATTTCCCATGATTCCTTCATATTTGCATATACGATACAAGGCTGTTAGAGAGATAATTGGAA
TTAATTTGACTGTAAACACAAAGATATTAGTACAAAATACGTGACGTAGAAAGTAATAATTTCTTGGGTA
GTTTGCAGTTTTAAAATTATGTTTTAAAATGGACTATCATATGCTTACCGTAACTTGAAAGTATTTCGAT
TTCTTGGCTTTATATATCTTGTGGAAAGGACGAAACACCGGGCACGGGCAGCTTGCCGGGTTTTAGAGCT
AGAAATAGCAAGTTAAAATAAGGCTAGTCCGTTATCAACTTGAAAAAGTGGCACCGAGTCGGTGCTTTTT
TGTTTTAGAGCTAGAAATAGCAAGTTAAAATAAGGCTAGTCCGTTTTTAGCGCGTGCGCCAATTCTGCAG
ACAAATGGCTCTAGAGGTACCCGTTACATAACTTACGGTAAATGGCCCGCCTGGCTGACCGCCCAACGAC
CCCCGCCCATTGACGTCAATAGTAACGCCAATAGGGACTTTCCATTGACGTCAATGGGTGGAGTATTTAC
GGTAAACTGCCCACTTGGCAGTACATCAAGTGTATCATATGCCAAGTACGCCCCCTATTGACGTCAATGA
CGGTAAATGGCCCGCCTGGCATTGTGCCCAGTACATGACCTTATGGGACTTTCCTACTTGGCAGTACATC
TACGTATTAGTCATCGCTATTACCATGGTCGAGGTGAGCCCCACGTTCTGCTTCACTCTCCCCATCTCCC
CCCCCTCCCCACCCCCAATTTTGTATTTATTTATTTTTTAATTATTTTGTGCAGCGATGGGGGCGGGGGG
GGGGGGGGGGCGCGCGCCRGGSGGGGSGGGGSGGGGSGRGGGGSGGGGSGGGGSGRGGCGGAGAGGKGCG
GCGGCAGCCAATCAGAGCGGCGCGCTCCGAAAGTTTCCTTTTATGGCGAGGCGGCGGCGGCGGCGGCCCT
ATAAAAAGCGAAGCGCGCGGCGGGCGGGAGTCGCTGCGCGCTGCCTTCGCCCCGTGCCCCGCTCCGCCGC
CGCCTCGCGCCGCCCGCCCCGGCTCTGACTGACCGCGTTACTCCCACAGGTGAGCGGGCGGGACGGCCCT
TCTCCTCCGGGCTGTAATTAGCTGAGCAAGAGGTAAGGGTTTAAGGGATGGTTGGTTGGTGGGGTATTAA
TGTTTAATTACCTGGAGCACCTGCCTGAAATCACTTTTTTTCAGGTTGGACCGGTGCCACCATGGACTAT
AAGGACCACGACGGAGACTACAAGGATCATGATATTGATTACAAAGACGATGACGATAAGATGGCCCCAA
AGAAGAAGCGGAAGGTCGGTATCCACGGAGTCCCAGCAGCCGACAAGAAGTACAGCATCGGCCTGGACAT
CGGCACCAACTCTGTGGGCTGGGCCGTGATCACCGACGAGTACAAGGTGCCCAGCAAGAAATTCAAGGTG
CTGGGCAACACCGACCGGCACAGCATCAAGAAGAACCTGATCGGAGCCCTGCTGTTCGACAGCGGCGAAA
CAGCCGAGGCCACCCGGCTGAAGAGAACCGCCAGAAGAAGATACACCAGACGGAAGAACCGGATCTGCTA
TCTGCAAGAGATCTTCAGCAACGAGATGGCCAAGGTGGACGACAGCTTCTTCCACAGACTGGAAGAGTCC
TTCCTGGTGGAAGAGGATAAGAAGCACGAGCGGCACCCCATCTTCGGCAACATCGTGGACGAGGTGGCCT
ACCACGAGAAGTACCCCACCATCTACCACCTGAGAAAGAAACTGGTGGACAGCACCGACAAGGCCGACCT
GCGGCTGATCTATCTGGCCCTGGCCCACATGATCAAGTTCCGGGGCCACTTCCTGATCGAGGGCGACCTG
AACCCCGACAACAGCGACGTGGACAAGCTGTTCATCCAGCTGGTGCAGACCTACAACCAGCTGTTCGAGG
AAAACCCCATCAACGCCAGCGGCGTGGACGCCAAGGCCATCCTGTCTGCCAGACTGAGCAAGAGCAGACG
GCTGGAAAATCTGATCGCCCAGCTGCCCGGCGAGAAGAAGAATGGCCTGTTCGGAAACCTGATTGCCCTG
AGCCTGGGCCTGACCCCCAACTTCAAGAGCAACTTCGACCTGGCCGAGGATGCCAAACTGCAGCTGAGCA
AGGACACCTACGACGACGACCTGGACAACCTGCTGGCCCAGATCGGCGACCAGTACGCCGACCTGTTTCT
GGCCGCCAAGAACCTGTCCGACGCCATCCTGCTGAGCGACATCCTGAGAGTGAACACCGAGATCACCAAG
GCCCCCCTGAGCGCCTCTATGATCAAGAGATACGACGAGCACCACCAGGACCTGACCCTGCTGAAAGCTC
TCGTGCGGCAGCAGCTGCCTGAGAAGTACAAAGAGATTTTCTTCGACCAGAGCAAGAACGGCTACGCCGG
CTACATTGACGGCGGAGCCAGCCAGGAAGAGTTCTACAAGTTCATCAAGCCCATCCTGGAAAAGATGGAC
GGCACCGAGGAACTGCTCGTGAAGCTGAACAGAGAGGACCTGCTGCGGAAGCAGCGGACCTTCGACAACG
GCAGCATCCCCCACCAGATCCACCTGGGAGAGCTGCACGCCATTCTGCGGCGGCAGGAAGATTTTTACCC
ATTCCTGAAGGACAACCGGGAAAAGATCGAGAAGATCCTGACCTTCCGCATCCCCTACTACGTGGGCCCT
CTGGCCAGGGGAAACAGCAGATTCGCCTGGATGACCAGAAAGAGCGAGGAAACCATCACCCCCTGGAACT
TCGAGGAAGTGGTGGACAAGGGCGCTTCCGCCCAGAGCTTCATCGAGCGGATGACCAACTTCGATAAGAA
CCTGCCCAACGAGAAGGTGCTGCCCAAGCACAGCCTGCTGTACGAGTACTTCACCGTGTATAACGAGCTG
ACCAAAGTGAAATACGTGACCGAGGGAATGAGAAAGCCCGCCTTCCTGAGCGGCGAGCAGAAAAAGGCCA
TCGTGGACCTGCTGTTCAAGACCAACCGGAAAGTGACCGTGAAGCAGCTGAAAGAGGACTACTTCAAGAA
AATCGAGTGCTTCGACTCCGTGGAAATCTCCGGCGTGGAAGATCGGTTCAACGCCTCCCTGGGCACATAC
CACGATCTGCTGAAAATTATCAAGGACAAGGACTTCCTGGACAATGAGGAAAACGAGGACATTCTGGAAG
ATATCGTGCTGACCCTGACACTGTTTGAGGACAGAGAGATGATCGAGGAACGGCTGAAAACCTATGCCCA
CCTGTTCGACGACAAAGTGATGAAGCAGCTGAAGCGGCGGAGATACACCGGCTGGGGCAGGCTGAGCCGG
AAGCTGATCAACGGCATCCGGGACAAGCAGTCCGGCAAGACAATCCTGGATTTCCTGAAGTCCGACGGCT
TCGCCAACAGAAACTTCATGCAGCTGATCCACGACGACAGCCTGACCTTTAAAGAGGACATCCAGAAAGC
CCAGGTGTCCGGCCAGGGCGATAGCCTGCACGAGCACATTGCCAATCTGGCCGGCAGCCCCGCCATTAAG
AAGGGCATCCTGCAGACAGTGAAGGTGGTGGACGAGCTCGTGAAAGTGATGGGCCGGCACAAGCCCGAGA
ACATCGTGATCGAAATGGCCAGAGAGAACCAGACCACCCAGAAGGGACAGAAGAACAGCCGCGAGAGAAT
GAAGCGGATCGAAGAGGGCATCAAAGAGCTGGGCAGCCAGATCCTGAAAGAACACCCCGTGGAAAACACC
CAGCTGCAGAACGAGAAGCTGTACCTGTACTACCTGCAGAATGGGCGGGATATGTACGTGGACCAGGAAC
TGGACATCAACCGGCTGTCCGACTACGATGTGGACCATATCGTGCCTCAGAGCTTTCTGAAGGACGACTC
CATCGACAACAAGGTGCTGACCAGAAGCGACAAGAACCGGGGCAAGAGCGACAACGTGCCCTCCGAAGAG
GTCGTGAAGAAGATGAAGAACTACTGGCGGCAGCTGCTGAACGCCAAGCTGATTACCCAGAGAAAGTTCG
ACAATCTGACCAAGGCCGAGAGAGGCGGCCTGAGCGAACTGGATAAGGCCGGCTTCATCAAGAGACAGCT
GGTGGAAACCCGGCAGATCACAAAGCACGTGGCACAGATCCTGGACTCCCGGATGAACACTAAGTACGAC
GAGAATGACAAGCTGATCCGGGAAGTGAAAGTGATCACCCTGAAGTCCAAGCTGGTGTCCGATTTCCGGA
AGGATTTCCAGTTTTACAAAGTGCGCGAGATCAACAACTACCACCACGCCCACGACGCCTACCTGAACGC
CGTCGTGGGAACCGCCCTGATCAAAAAGTACCCTAAGCTGGAAAGCGAGTTCGTGTACGGCGACTACAAG
GTGTACGACGTGCGGAAGATGATCGCCAAGAGCGAGCAGGAAATCGGCAAGGCTACCGCCAAGTACTTCT
TCTACAGCAACATCATGAACTTTTTCAAGACCGAGATTACCCTGGCCAACGGCGAGATCCGGAAGCGGCC
TCTGATCGAGACAAACGGCGAAACCGGGGAGATCGTGTGGGATAAGGGCCGGGATTTTGCCACCGTGCGG
AAAGTGCTGAGCATGCCCCAAGTGAATATCGTGAAAAAGACCGAGGTGCAGACAGGCGGCTTCAGCAAAG
AGTCTATCCTGCCCAAGAGGAACAGCGATAAGCTGATCGCCAGAAAGAAGGACTGGGACCCTAAGAAGTA
CGGCGGCTTCGACAGCCCCACCGTGGCCTATTCTGTGCTGGTGGTGGCCAAAGTGGAAAAGGGCAAGTCC
AAGAAACTGAAGAGTGTGAAAGAGCTGCTGGGGATCACCATCATGGAAAGAAGCAGCTTCGAGAAGAATC
CCATCGACTTTCTGGAAGCCAAGGGCTACAAAGAAGTGAAAAAGGACCTGATCATCAAGCTGCCTAAGTA
CTCCCTGTTCGAGCTGGAAAACGGCCGGAAGAGAATGCTGGCCTCTGCCGGCGAACTGCAGAAGGGAAAC
GAACTGGCCCTGCCCTCCAAATATGTGAACTTCCTGTACCTGGCCAGCCACTATGAGAAGCTGAAGGGCT
CCCCCGAGGATAATGAGCAGAAACAGCTGTTTGTGGAACAGCACAAGCACTACCTGGACGAGATCATCGA
GCAGATCAGCGAGTTCTCCAAGAGAGTGATCCTGGCCGACGCTAATCTGGACAAAGTGCTGTCCGCCTAC
AACAAGCACCGGGATAAGCCCATCAGAGAGCAGGCCGAGAATATCATCCACCTGTTTACCCTGACCAATC
TGGGAGCCCCTGCCGCCTTCAAGTACTTTGACACCACCATCGACCGGAAGAGGTACACCAGCACCAAAGA
GGTGCTGGACGCCACCCTGATCCACCAGAGCATCACCGGCCTGTACGAGACACGGATCGACCTGTCTCAG
CTGGGAGGCGACAAAAGGCCGGCGGCCACGAAAAAGGCCGGCCAGGCAAAAAAGAAAAAGGAATTCGGCA
GTGGAGAGGGCAGAGGAAGTCTGCTAACATGCGGTGACGTCGAGGAGAATCCTGGCCCAATGACCGAGTA
CAAGCCCACGGTGCGCCTCGCCACCCGCGACGACGTCCCCAGGGCCGTACGCACCCTCGCCGCCGCGTTC
GCCGACTACCCCGCCACGCGCCACACCGTCGATCCGGACCGCCACATCGAGCGGGTCACCGAGCTGCAAG
AACTCTTCCTCACGCGCGTCGGGCTCGACATCGGCAAGGTGTGGGTCGCGGACGACGGCGCCGCGGTGGC
GGTCTGGACCACGCCGGAGAGCGTCGAAGCGGGGGCGGTGTTCGCCGAGATCGGCCCGCGCATGGCCGAG
TTGAGCGGTTCCCGGCTGGCCGCGCAGCAACAGATGGAAGGCCTCCTGGCGCCGCACCGGCCCAAGGAGC
CCGCGTGGTTCCTGGCCACCGTCGGAGTCTCGCCCGACCACCAGGGCAAGGGTCTGGGCAGCGCCGTCGT
GCTCCCCGGAGTGGAGGCGGCCGAGCGCGCCGGGGTGCCCGCCTTCCTGGAGACCTCCGCGCCCCGCAAC
CTCCCCTTCTACGAGCGGCTCGGCTTCACCGTCACCGCCGACGTCGAGGTGCCCGAAGGACCGCGCACCT
GGTGCATGACCCGCAAGCCCGGTGCCTGAGAATTCTAACTAGAGCTCGCTGATCAGCCTCGACTGTGCCT
TCTAGTTGCCAGCCATCTGTTGTTTGCCCCTCCCCCGTGCCTTCCTTGACCCTGGAAGGTGCCACTCCCA
CTGTCCTTTCCTAATAAAATGAGGAAATTGCATCGCATTGTCTGAGTAGGTGTCATTCTATTCTGGGGGG
TGGGGTGGGGCAGGACAGCAAGGGGGAGGATTGGGAAGAGAATAGCAGGCATGCTGGGGAGCGGCCGCAG
GAACCCCTAGTGATGGAGTTGGCCACTCCCTCTCTGCGCGCTCGCTCGCTCACTGAGGCCGGGCGACCAA
AGGTCGCCCGACGCCCGGGCTTTGCCCGGGCGGCCTCAGTGAGCGAGCGAGCGCGCAGCTGCCTGCAGGG
GCGCCTGATGCGGTATTTTCTCCTTACGCATCTGTGCGGTATTTCACACCGCATA
[95 nt withheld, positions 6636-6730]
T
[46 nt withheld, positions 6732-6777]
C
[141 nt withheld, positions 6779-6919]
CCTTTGACGTTGGAGTCCACGTTCTTT
[37 nt withheld, positions 6947-6983]
ACTCTATCTCGGGCTATTCTTTTGATTTATAAGGGATTTTGCCGATTTCGGTCTATTGGTTAAAAAATGA
GCTGATTTAACAAAAATTTAACGCGAATTTTAACAAAATATTAACGTTTACAATTTTATGGTGCACTCTC
AGTACAATCTGCTCTGATGCCGCATAGTTAAGCCAGCCCCGACACCCGCCAACACCCGCTGACGCGCCCT
GACGGGCTTGTCTGCTCCCGGCATCCGCTTACAGACAAGCTGTGACCGTCTCCGGGAGCTGCATGTGTCA
GAGGTTTTCACCGTCATCACCGAAACGCGCGAGACGAAAGGGCCTCGTGATACGCCTATTTTTATAGGTT
AATGTCATGATAATAATGGTTTCTTAGACGTCAGGTGGCACTTTTCGGGGAAATGTGCGCGGAACCCCTA
TTTGTTTATTTTTCTAAATACATTCAAATATGTATCCGCTCATGAGACAATAACCCTGATAAATGCTTCA
ATAATATTGAAAAAGGAAGAGTATGAGTATTCAACATTTCCGTGTCGCCCTTATTCCCTTTTTTGCGGCA
TTTTGCCTTCCTGTTTTTGCTCACCCAGAAACGCTGGTGAAAGTAAAAGATGCTGAAGATCAGTTGGGTG
CACGAGTGGGTTACATCGAACTGGATCTCAACAGCGGTAAGATCCTTGAGAGTTTTCGCCCCGAAGAACG
TTTTCCAATGATGAGCACTTTTAAAGTTCTGCTATGTGGCGCGGTATTATCCCGTATTGACGCCGGGCAA
GAGCAACTCGGTCGCCGCATACACTATTCTCAGAATGACTTGGTTGAGTACTCACCAGTCACAGAAAAGC
ATCTTACGGATGGCATGACAGTAAGAGAATTATGCAGTGCTGCCATAACCATGAGTGATAACACTGCGGC
CAACTTACTTCTGACAACGATCGGAGGACCGAAGGAGCTAACCGCTTTTTTGCACAACATGGGGGATCAT
GTAACTCGCCTTGATCGTTGGGAACCGGAGCTGAATGAAGCCATACCAAACGACGAGCGTGACACCACGA
TGCCTGTAGCAATGGCAACAACGTTGCGCAAACTATTAACTGGCGAACTACTTACTCTAGCTTCCCGGCA
ACAATTAATAGACTGGATGGAGGCGGATAAAGTTGCAGGACCACTTCTGCGCTCGGCCCTTCCGGCTGGC
TGGTTTATTGCTGATAAATCTGGAGCCGGTGAGCGTGGAAGCCGCGGTATCATTGCAGCACTGGGGCCAG
ATGGTAAGCCCTCCCGTATCGTAGTTATCTACACGACGGGGAGTCAGGCAACTATGGATGAACGAAATAG
ACAGATCGCTGAGATAGGTGCCTCACTGATTAAGCATTGGTAACTGTCAGACCAAGTTTACTCATATATA
CTTTAGATTGATTTAAAACTTCATTTTTAATTTAAAAGGATCTAGGTGAAGATCCTTTTTGATAATCTCA
TGACCAAAATCCCTTAACGTGAGTTTTCGTTCCACTGAGCGTCAGACCCCGTAGAAAAGATCAAAGGATC
TTCTTGAGATCCTTTTTTTCTGCGCGTAATCTGCTGCTTGCAAACAAAAAAACCACCGCTACCAGCGGTG
GTTTGTTTGCCGGATCAAGAGCTACCAACTCTTTTTCCGAAGGTAACTGGCTTCAGCAGAGCGCAGATAC
CAAATACTGTTCTTCTAGTGTAGCCGTAGTTAGGCCACCACTTCAAGAACTCTGTAGCACCGCCTACATA
CCTCGCTCTGCTAATCCTGTTACCAGTGGCTGCTGCCAGTGGCGATAAGTCGTGTCTTACCGGGTTGGAC
TCAAGACGATAGTTACCGGATAAGGCGCAGCGGTCGGGCTGAACGGGGGGTTCGTGCACACAGCCCAGCT
TGGAGCGAACGACCTACACCGAACTGAGATACCTACAGCGTGAGCTATGAGAAAGCGCCACGCTTCCCGA
AGGGAGAAAGGCGGACAGGTATCCGGTAAGCGGCAGGGTCGGAACAGGAGAGCGCACGAGGGAGCTTCCA
GGGGGAAACGCCTGGTATCTTTATAGTCCTGTCGGGTTTCGCCACCTCTGACTTGAGCGTCGATTTTTGT
GATGCTCGTCAGGGGGGCGGAGCCTATGGAAAAACGCCAGCAACGCGGCCTTTTTACGGTTCCTGGCCTT
TTGCTGGCCTTTTGCTCACATGT
