>Addgene plasmid #179913 | pX459-sg-mGreenLantern/EGFP | depositor partial sequence | sequence record 349564 | Sequencing of the U6 promoter region to determine successful guide RNA cloning.
GTAGAAAGTAATAATTTCTTGGGTAGTTTGCAGTTTTAAAATTATGTTTTAAAATGGACTATCATATGCT
TACCGTAACTTGAAAGTATTTCGATTTCTTGGCTTTATATATCTTGTGGAAAGGACGAAACACCGGGCAC
GGGCAGCTTGCCGGGTTTTAGAGCTAGAAATAGCAAGTTAAAATAAGGCTAGTCCGTTATCAACTTGAAA
AAGTGGCACCGAGTCGGTGCTTTTTTGTTTTAGAGCTAGAAATAGCAAGTTAAAATAAGGCTAGTCCGTT
TTTAGCGCGTGCGCCAATTCTGCAGACAAATGGCTCTAGAGGTACCCGTTACATAACTTACGGTAAATGG
CCCGCCTGGCTGACCGCCCAACGACCCCCGCCCATTGACGTCAATAGTAACGCCAATAGGGACTTTCCAT
TGACGTCAATGGGTGGAGTATTTACGGTAAACTGCCCACTTGGCAGTACATCAAGTGTATCATATGCCAA
GTACGCCCCCTATTGACGTCAATGACGGTAAATGGCCCGCCTGGCATTGTGCCCAGTACATGACCTTATG
GGACTTTCCTACTTGGCAGTACATCTACGTATTAGTCATCGCTATTACCATGGTCGAGGTGAGCCCCACG
TTCTGCTTCACTCTCCCCATCTCCCCCCCCTCCCCACCCCCAATTTTGTATTTATTTATTTTTTAATTAT
TTTGTGCAGCGATGGGGGCGGGGGG
